Addgene plasmid #126267: pGWB14-LYX049
Purpose: With a Nicotiana benthamiana transcription factor in PGWB14 backbone, for Agrobacterium mediated transient or stable expression corresponding transcription factor fused with a C-terminal HA tag.
Depositing lab: Silin Zhong. Depositing organization: Chinese University of Hong Kong.
Backbone
  Vector backbone: pGWB14
  Vector type: Plant Expression
  Selectable markers: Hygromycin
Growth in bacteria
  Bacterial resistance: Kanamycin, 50 μg/mL
  Growth temperature: 37°C
  Growth strain: DH5alpha
  Copy number: Low Copy
Gene/Insert
  Gene/Insert name: Niben101Scf16582g00014.1
  Species: Nicotiana benthamiana
  Promoter: CaMV 35S
  Tag / fusion protein: HA (C terminal on insert)
  Cloning method: Gibson Cloning
Terms and licenses: Academic/Nonprofit Terms; Industry Terms: Not Available to Industry
How to cite: pGWB14-LYX049 was a gift from Silin Zhong (Addgene plasmid # 126267 ; http://n2t.net/addgene:126267 ; RRID:Addgene_126267)
