[The description below was written by a language model from this plasmid's Addgene catalogue record and pLannotate feature annotations shown in this document.]
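Description:
pGWB14-LYX049 is a plant binary expression vector built on the pGWB14 backbone and intended for Agrobacterium-mediated transient or stable expression of a Nicotiana benthamiana transcription factor. The backbone carries the broad-host-range IncP replication system (oriV with the trans-acting trfA replication protein), which gives low-copy maintenance in both E. coli and Agrobacterium, together with oriT and traJ for conjugal mobilisation. Bacterial selection is by kanamycin (KanR). The annotation also picks up backbone remnants such as tetracycline-resistance gene fragments, an IS1 element and a partial ColE1-type origin, which appear to be vestigial.

Between the nopaline-type right and left T-DNA borders lie three expression units. The main one places the insert, gene model Niben101Scf16582g00014.1, under the constitutive CaMV 35S promoter. The coding sequence is flanked by attB1 and attB2 sites, although the record lists Gibson cloning as the assembly method. It is followed by a 3xHA tag and the NOS terminator, which gives a C-terminally HA-tagged protein. Automated annotation matches the insert to Arabidopsis BZIP53, suggesting it encodes a bZIP-family factor, but the catalogue fields do not state the family.

A second 35S-driven cassette with a CaMV poly(A) signal encodes the tomato bushy stunt virus P19 silencing suppressor. The catalogue entry does not mention this cassette, though P19 is commonly co-expressed to boost protein accumulation in agroinfiltrated leaves. The third unit, in the opposite orientation, is a 35S-driven hygromycin phosphotransferase gene with a NOS terminator for selecting stable transformants. The HA tag allows detection or immunoprecipitation of the expressed factor, though the record does not name a specific downstream assay.
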