Features (pLannotate 1.2.2; 36 found; start..end, strand, type, name):
      3..89      -  CDS            traI (fragment): TRAI6_ECOLX - Experimental evidence at protein level: Swiss-Prot protein existence level 1. The initiation process of transfer DNA synthesis requires the interaction of at least three plasmid-specific components (TraH, I, and J) at the transfer origin resulting in the assembly of a specialised nucleoprotein complex - the relaxosome. Site- and strand-specific cleavage at the transfer origin is dependent on TraI and TraJ. From Escherichia coli.
    127..498     -  CDS            traJ: oriT-recognizing protein; traJ
    531..640     -  oriT           oriT: incP origin of transfer
    772..962     +  rep_origin     ori (fragment): high-copy-number ColE1/pMB1/pBR322/pUC origin of replication
   1321..1971    -  CDS            TetR: tetracycline resistance regulatory protein; tetR
   2077..2326    +  CDS            TcR (fragment): tetracycline efflux protein; tetA; confers resistance to tetracycline
   2436..2460    -  misc_feature   RB T-DNA repeat: right border repeat from nopaline C58 T-DNA
   2490..2508    +  misc_feature   MCS (fragment): pUC18/19 multiple cloning site
   2559..2904    +  promoter       CaMV 35S promoter: strong constitutive promoter from cauliflower mosaic virus
   2856..2902    +  promoter       minimal CaMV 35S promoter: minimal 35S promoter from cauliflower mosaic virus
   2914..2932    -  misc_feature   MCS (fragment): pUC18/19 multiple cloning site
   2943..3458    +  CDS            P19_TBSVC: Experimental evidence at protein level: Swiss-Prot protein existence level 1. Acts as a suppressor of RNA-mediated gene silencing, also known as post-transcriptional gene silencing (PTGS), a mechanism of plant viral defense that limits the accumulation of viral RNAs. Binds to short interfering RNAs (siRNAs) with high affinity. Acts as a molecular caliper to specifically select siRNAs based on the length of the duplex region of the RNA (By similarity). From Tomato bushy stunt virus (strain Cherry) (TBSV).
   3531..3707    +  polyA_signal   CaMV poly(A) signal: cauliflower mosaic virus polyadenylation signal
   4210..4551    +  promoter       CaMV 35S promoter: strong constitutive promoter from cauliflower mosaic virus
   4577..4601    +  protein_bind   attB1: mutant version of attB; recombination site for the Gateway® BP reaction BP Clonase™
   4613..5035    +  CDS            BZIP53: BZP53_ARATH - Experimental evidence at protein level: Swiss-Prot protein existence level 1. Transcription activator that binds DNA to the C-box-like motif (5'-TGCTGACGTCA-3'), ABRE elements, G-box-like motif (5'- CCACGTGGCC-3'), DOF (5'-AAAG-3'), I-box (5'-GATAA-3'), BS1 (5'-AGCGGG- 3'), MY3 (5'-CGACG-3'), 5'-CAGTGCGC-3' and 5'-ACTCAT-3' sequence in target gene promoters (PubMed:15047879, PubMed:16810321, PubMed:19531597, PubMed:21278122, PubMed:25108460). DNA-binding and subsequent transcription activation is triggered by heterodimerization with other bZIP proteins (e.g. BZIP1, BZIP10 and BZI
   5052..5076    -  protein_bind   attB2: mutant version of attB; recombination site for the Gateway® BP reaction BP Clonase™
   5105..5194    +  CDS            3xHA: three tandem HA epitope tags
   5228..5480    +  terminator     NOS terminator: nopaline synthase terminator and poly(A) signal
   5909..6161    -  terminator     NOS terminator: nopaline synthase terminator and poly(A) signal
   6185..6613    -  CDS            nos (fragment): DHNO_AGRT7 - Protein inferred from homology: Swiss-Prot protein existence level 3. From Agrobacterium tumefaciens (strain T37).
   6629..7654    -  CDS            HygR: aminoglycoside phosphotransferase from E. coli; aph(4)-Ia; confers resistance to hygromycin
   7664..8008    -  promoter       CaMV 35S promoter: strong constitutive promoter from cauliflower mosaic virus
   7665..7711    -  promoter       minimal CaMV 35S promoter: minimal 35S promoter from cauliflower mosaic virus
   8146..8301    +  CDS            lacZα (fragment) (sequence partly withheld): LacZα fragment of β-galactosidase; lacZ fragment
   8299..8599    +  rep_origin     M13 ori (fragment) (sequence partly withheld): M13 bacteriophage origin of replication; arrow indicates direction of (+) strand synthesis
   8600..8730    +  CDS            lacI (fragment): lac repressor; lacI; The lac repressor binds to the lac operator to inhibit transcription in E. coli. This inhibition can be relieved by adding lactose or isopropyl-β-D-thiogalactopyranoside (IPTG).
   8784..8808    -  misc_feature   LB T-DNA repeat: left border repeat from nopaline C58 T-DNA
  10265..10384   -  CDS            tetR (fragment): TETR1_ECOLX - Experimental evidence at protein level: Swiss-Prot protein existence level 1. TetR is the repressor of the tetracycline resistance element; its N-terminal region forms a helix-turn-helix structure and binds DNA. Binding of tetracycline to TetR reduces the repressor affinity for the tetracycline resistance gene (tetA) promoter operator sites. From Escherichia coli.
  10404..11552   -  CDS            trfA: trans-acting replication protein that binds to and activates oriV
  11851..12645   -  CDS            KanR: aminoglycoside phosphotransferase; aphA-3; confers resistance to kanamycin
  12837..13604   +  mobile_element IS1: prokaryotic transposable element IS1
  13613..13762   -  CDS            satA (fragment): STA_BACSU - Also known as yyaR. Experimental evidence at protein level: Swiss-Prot protein existence level 1. Involved in resistance to streptothricin, a broad-spectrum antibiotic produced by streptomycetes. Detoxifies streptothricin via acetylation of the beta amino group of the first beta-lysyl moiety of streptothricin. From Bacillus subtilis (strain 168).
  13761..13955   -  CDS            satA (fragment): STA_BACSU - Also known as yyaR. Experimental evidence at protein level: Swiss-Prot protein existence level 1. Involved in resistance to streptothricin, a broad-spectrum antibiotic produced by streptomycetes. Detoxifies streptothricin via acetylation of the beta amino group of the first beta-lysyl moiety of streptothricin. From Bacillus subtilis (strain 168).
  13958..14233   -  CDS            klaC (fragment): KLAC_ECOLX - Also known as telB. Protein predicted: Swiss-Prot protein existence level 4. Belongs to the kla operon, which is associated with cryptic tellurite resistance, and IncW plasmid fertility inhibition. From Escherichia coli.
  14297..14928   -  rep_origin     oriV: incP origin of replication
>Addgene plasmid #126267 | pGWB14-LYX049 | addgene full sequence | sequence record 246577 | Addgene NGS Result
TCGGTCTTGCCTTGCTCGTCGGTGATGTACTTCACCAGCTCCGCGAAGTCGCTCTTCTTGATGGAGCGCA
TGGGGACGTGCTTGGCAATCACGCGCACCCCCCGGCCGTTTTAGCGGCTAAAAAAGTCATGGCTCTGCCC
TCGGGCGGACCACGCCCATCATGACCTTGCCAAGCTCGTCCTGCTTCTCTTCGATCTTCGCCAGCAGGGC
GAGGATCGTGGCATCACCGAACCGCGCCGTGCGCGGGTCGTCGGTGAGCCAGAGTTTCAGCAGGCCGCCC
AGGCGGCCCAGGTCGCCATTGATGCGGGCCAGCTCGCGGACGTGCTCATAGTCCACGACGCCCGTGATTT
TGTAGCCCTGGCCGACGGCCAGCAGGTAGGCCGACAGGCTCATGCCGGCCGCCGCCGCCTTTTCCTCAAT
CGCTCTTCGTTCGTCTGGAAGGCAGTACACCTTGATAGGTGGGCTGCCCTTCCTGGTTGGCTTGGTTTCA
TCAGCCATCCGCTTGCCCTCATCTGTTACGCCGGCGGTAGCCGGCCAGCCTCGCAGAGCAGGATTCCCGT
TGAGCACCGCCAGGTGCGAATAAGGGACAGTGAAGAAGGAACACCCGCTCGCGGGTGGGCCTACTTCACC
TATCCTGCCCGGCTGACGCCGTTGGATACACCAAGGAAAGTCTACACGAACCCTTTGGCAAAATCCTGTA
TATCGTGCGAAAAAGGATGGATATACCGAAAAAATCGCTATAATGACCCCGAAGCAGGGTTATGCAGCGG
AAAAGCGCCACGCTTCCCGAAGGGAGAAAGGCGGACAGGTATCCGGTAAGCGGCAGGGTCGGAACAGGAG
AGCGCACGAGGGAGCTTCCAGGGGGAAACGCCTGGTATCTTTATAGTCCTGTCGGGTTTCGCCACCTCTG
ACTTGAGCGTCGATTTTTGTGATGCTCGTCAGGGGGGCGGAGCCTATGGAAAAACGCCAGCAACGCGGCC
TTTTTACGGTTCCTGGCCTTTTGCTGGCCTTTTGCTCACATGTTCTTTCCTGCGTTATCCCCTGATTCTG
TGGATAACCGTATTACCGCCTTTGAGTGAGCTGATACCGCTCGCCGCAGCCGAACGACCGAGCGCAGCGA
GTCAGTGAGCGAGGAAGCGGAAGAGCGCCAGAAGGCCGCCAGAGAGGCCGAGCGCGGCCGTGAGGCTTGG
ACGCTAGGGCAGGGCATGAAAAAGCCCGTAGCGGGCTGCTACGGGCGTCTGACGCGGTGGAAAGGGGGAG
GGGATGTTGTCTACATGGCTCTGCTGTAGTGAGTGGGTTGCGCTCCGGCAGCGGTCCTGATCAATCGTCA
CCCTTTCTCGGTCCTTCAACGTTCCTGACAACGAGCCTCCTTTTCGCCAATCCATCGACAATCACCGCGA
GTCCCTGCTCGAACGCTGCGTCCGGACCGGCTTCGTCGAAGGCGTCTATCGCGGCCCGCAACAGCGGCGA
GAGCGGAGCCTGTTCAACGGTGCCGCCGCGCTCGCCGGCATCGCTGTCGCCGGCCTGCTCCTCAAGCACG
GCCCCAACAGTGAAGTAGCTGATTGTCATCAGCGCATTGACGGCGTCCCCGGCCGAAAAACCCGCCTCGC
AGAGGAAGCGAAGCTGCGCGTCGGCCGTTTCCATCTGCGGTGCGCCCGGTCGCGTGCCGGCATGGATGCG
CGCGCCATCGCGGTAGGCGAGCAGCGCCTGCCTGAAGCTGCGGGCATTCCCGATCAGAAATGAGCGCCAG
TCGTCGTCGGCTCTCGGCACCGAATGCGTATGATTCTCCGCCAGCATGGCTTCGGCCAGTGCGTCGAGCA
GCGCCCGCTTGTTCCTGAAGTGCCAGTAAAGCGCCGGCTGCTGAACCCCCAACCGTTCCGCCAGTTTGCG
TGTCGTCAGACCGTCTACGCCGACCTCGTTCAACAGGTCCAGGGCGGCACGGATCACTGTATTCGGCTGC
AACTTTGTCATGCTTGACACTTTATCACTGATAAACATAATATGTCCACCAACTTATCAGTGATAAAGAA
TCCGCGCGTTCAATCGGACCAGCGGAGGCTGGTCCGGAGGCCAGACGTGAAACCCAACATACCCCTGATC
GTAATTCTGAGCACTGTCGCGCTCGACGCTGTCGGCATCGGCCTGATTATGCCGGTGCTGCCGGGCCTCC
TGCGCGATCTGGTTCACTCGAACGACGTCACCGCCCACTATGGCATTCTGCTGGCGCTGTATGCGTTGGT
GCAATTTGCCTGCGCACCTGTGCTGGGCGCGCTGTCGGATCGTTTCGGGCGGCGGCCAATCTTGCTCGTC
TCGCTGGCCGGCGCCAGATCTGGGGAACCCTGTGGTTGGCATGCACATACAAATGGACGAACGGATAAAC
CTTTTCACGCCCTTTTAAATATCCGATTATTCTAATAAACGCTCTTTTCTCTTAGGTTTACCCGCCAATA
TATCCTGTCAAACACTGATAGTTTAAACGTTGCGATTAAGAATTCGAGCTCGGTACCCCCCTACTCCAAA
AATGTCAAAGATACAGTCTCAGAAGACCAAAGGGCTATTGAGACTTTTCAACAAAGGGTAATTTCGGGAA
ACCTCCTCGGATTCCATTGCCCAGCTATCTGTCACTTCATCGAAAGGACAGTAGAAAAGGAAGGTGGCTC
CTACAAATGCCATCATTGCGATAAAGGAAAGGCTATCATTCAAGATGCCTCTGCCGACAGTGGTCCCAAA
GATGGACCCCCACCCACGAGGAGCATCGTGGAAAAAGAAGACGTTCCAACCACGTCTTCAAAGCAAGTGG
ATTGATGTGACATCTCCACTGACGTAAGGGATGACGCACAATCCCACTATCCTTCGCAAGACCCTTCCTC
TATATAAGGAAGTTCATTTCATTTGGAGAGGACAGCCCAAGCTTCGACTCTAGAGGATCCCCTTAAATCG
ATATGGAACGAGCTATACAAGGAAACGACGCTAGGGAACAAGCTAACAGTGAACGTTGGGATGGAGGATC
AGGAGGTACCACTTCTCCCTTCAAACTTCCTGACGAAAGTCCGAGTTGGACTGAGTGGCGGCTACATAAC
GATGAGACGAATTCGAATCAAGATAATCCCCTTGGTTTCAAGGAAAGCTGGGGTTTCGGGAAAGTTGTAT
TTAAGAGATATCTCAGATACGACAGGACGGAAGCTTCACTGCACAGAGTCCTTGGATCTTGGACGGGAGA
TTCGGTTAACTATGCAGCATCTCGATTTTTCGGTTTCGACCAGATCGGATGTACCTATAGTATTCGGTTT
CGAGGAGTTAGTATCACCGTTTCTGGAGGGTCTCGAACTCTTCAGCATCTCTGTGAGATGGCAATTCGGT
CTAAGCAAGAACTGCTACAGCTTGCCCCAATCGAAGTGGAAAGTAATGTATCAAGAGGATGCCCTGAAGG
TACTCAAACCTTCGAAAAAGAAAGCGAGTAAGTCGAGGGCGAGCTCGAATTCGGTACGCTGAAATCACCA
GTCTCTCTCTACAAATCTATCTCTCTCTATTTTCTCCATAAATAATGTGTGAGTAGTTTCCCGATAAGGG
AAATTAGGGTTCTTATAGGGTTTCGCTCATGTGTTGAGCATATAAGAAACCCTTAGTATGTATTTGTATT
TGTAAAATACTTCTATCAATAAAATTTCTAATTCCTAAAACCAAAATCCAGTACTAAAATCCAGATCTCC
CTGCAGGTCCCCAGATTAGCCTTTTCAATTTCAGAAAGAATGCTAACCCACAGATGGTTAGAGAGGCTTA
CGCAGCAGGTCTCATCAAGACGATCTACCCGAGCAATAATCTCCAGGAAATCAAATACCTTCCCAAGAAG
GTTAAAGATGCAGTCAAAAGATTCAGGACTAACTGCATCAAGAACACAGAGAAAGATATATTTCTCAAGA
TCAGAAGTACTATTCCAGTATGGACGATTCAAGGCTTGCTTCACAAACCAAGGCAAGTAATAGAGATTGG
AGTCTCTAAAAAGGTAGTTCCCACTGAATCAAAGGCCATGGAGTCAAAGATTCAAATAGAGGACCTAACA
GAACTCGCCGTAAAGACTGGCGAACAGTTCATACAGAGTCTCTTACGACTCAATGACAAGAAGAAAATCT
TCGTCAACATGGTGGAGCACGACACACTTGTCTACTCCAAAAATATCAAAGATACAGTCTCAGAAGACCA
AAGGGCAATTGAGACTTTTCAACAAAGGGTAATATCCGGAAACCTCCTCGGATTCCATTGCCCAGCTATC
TGTCACTTTATTGTGAAGATAGTGGAAAAGGAAGGTGGCTCCTACAAATGCCATCATTGCGATAAAGGAA
AGGCCATCGTTGAAGATGCCTCTGCCGACAGTGGTCCCAAAGATGGACCCCCACCCACGAGGAGCATCGT
GGAAAAAGAAGACGTTCCAACCACGTCTTCAAAGCAAGTGGATTGATGTGATATCTCCACTGACGTAAGG
GATGACGCACAATCCCACTATCCTTCGCAAGACCCTTCCTCTATATAAGGAAGTTCATTTCATTTGGAGA
GAACACGGGGGACTCTAGAGTTATCAACAAGTTTGTACAAAAAAGCAGGCTCCACCACTAGTATGGCTCC
GACACAGCAACCAGCTAGCTCAGGTTCTGATGGTCAACGTTATGCCACGAATGACGATAGAAAACGAAAG
AGAATGGAGTCCAACCGTGAATCTGCAAGGCGGTCACGGATGAGGAAGCAGCAGCATTTGGAGGAGTTGA
TGAGCCAAATGGCACAGCTACAGAATCAGAATCTTCTGTGGCACGAGAAGATTGATGATGTGGGAAGAAA
CTACCTGACGCTCGATGCGGAGAACAATGTCTTGAGGGCTCAAATGGCAGAACTGACTGAACGCTTGGAT
TCTCTCAATTCGCTCACTCGTTTCTGGGCTGATGCTAATGGACTAGCTGTGGATATCCCTGAAATTCCAG
ACACTTTGCTTGAGCCCTGGCAGCTTCCTTGCCCAATTCAACCTATCACTGCTTCTGCTGATATGTTACA
GTTTCCCGGGGACCCAGCTTTCTTGTACAAAGTGGTTGATAACAGCGGGTTAATTAACATCTTTTACCCA
TACGATGTTCCTGACTATGCGGGCTATCCCTATGACGTCCCGGACTATGCAGGATCCTATCCATATGACG
TTCCAGATTACGCTGCTCAGTGCAGCGCTTAGAGCTCGAATTTCCCCGATCGTTCAAACATTTGGCAATA
AAGTTTCTTAAGATTGAATCCTGTTGCCGGTCTTGCGATGATTATCATATAATTTCTGTTGAATTACGTT
AAGCATGTAATAATTAACATGTAATGCATGACGTTATTTATGAGATGGGTTTTTATGATTAGAGTCCCGC
AATTATACATTTAATACGCGATAGAAAACAAAATATAGCGCGCAAACTAGGATAAATTATCGCGCGCGGT
GTCATCTATGTTACTAGATCGGGAATTAGCTTCATCAACGCAAGACATGCGCACGACCGTCTGACAGGAG
AGGAATTTCCGACGAGCACAGAAAGGACTTGCTCTTGGACGTAGGCCTATTTCTCAGGCACATGTATCAA
GTGTTCGGACGTGGGTTTTCGATGGTGTATCAGCCGCCGCCAACTGGGAGATGAGGAGGCTTTCTTGGGG
GGCAGTCAGCAGTTCATTTCACAAGACAGAGGAACTTGTAAGGAGATGCACTGATTTATCTTGGCGCAAA
CCAGCAGGACGAATTAGTGGGAATAGCCCGCGAATATCTAAGTTATGCCTGTCGGCATGAGCAGAAACTT
CCAATTCGAAACAGTTTGGAGAGGTTGTTTTTGGGCATACCTTTTGTTAGTCAGCCTCTCGATTGCTCAT
CGTCATTACACAGTACCGAAGTTTGATCGATCTAGTAACATAGATGACACCGCGCGCGATAATTTATCCT
AGTTTGCGCGCTATATTTTGTTTTCTATCGCGTATTAAATGTATAATTGCGGGACTCTAATCATAAAAAC
CCATCTCATAAATAACGTCATGCATTACATGTTAATTATTACATGCTTAACGTAATTCAACAGAAATTAT
ATGATAATCATCGCAAGACCGGCAACAGGATTCAATCTTAAGAAACTTTATTGCCAAATGTTTGAACGAT
CTGCTTCGACGCACTCCTTCTTTACTCCACCATCTCGTCCTTATTGAAAACGTGGGTAGCACCAAAACGA
ATCAAGTCGCTGGAACTGAAGTTACCAATCACGCTGGATGATTTGCCAGTTGGATTAATCTTGCCTTTCC
CCGCATGAATAATATTGATGAATGCATGCGTGAGGGGTATTTCGATTTTGGCAATAGCTGCAATTGCCGC
GACATCCTCCAACGAGCATAATTCTTCAGAAAAATAGCGATGTTCCATGTTGTCAGGGCATGCATGATGC
ACGTTATGAGGTGACGGTGCTAGGCAGTATTCCCTCAAAGTTTCATAGTCAGTATCATATTCATCATTGC
ATTCCTGCAAGAGAGAATTGAGACGCAATCCACACGCTGCGGCAACCTTCCGGCGTTCGTGGTCTATTTG
CTCTTGGACGTTGCAAACGTAAGTGTTGGATCCCGGTCGGCATCTACTCTATTCCTTTGCCCTCGGACGA
GTGCTGGGGCGTCGGTTTCCACTATCGGCGAGTACTTCTACACAGCCATCGGTCCAGACGGCCGCGCTTC
TGCGGGCGATTTGTGTACGCCCGACAGTCCCGGCTCCGGATCGGACGATTGCGTCGCATCGACCCTGCGC
CCAAGCTGCATCATCGAAATTGCCGTCAACCAAGCTCTGATAGAGTTGGTCAAGACCAATGCGGAGCATA
TACGCCCGGAGCCGCGGCGATCCTGCAAGCTCCGGATGCCTCCGCTCGAAGTAGCGCGTCTGCTGCTCCA
TACAAGCCAACCACGGCCTCCAGAAGAAGATGTTGGCGACCTCGTATTGGGAATCCCCGAACATCGCCTC
GCTCCAGTCAATGACCGCTGTTATGCGGCCATTGTCCGTCAGGACATTGTTGGAGCCGAAATCCGCGTGC
ACGAGGTGCCGGACTTCGGGGCAGTCCTCGGCCCAAAGCATCAGCTCATCGAGAGCCTGCGCGACGGACG
CACTGACGGTGTCGTCCATCACAGTTTGCCAGTGATACACATGGGGATCAGCAATCGCGCATATGAAATC
ACGCCATGTAGTGTATTGACCGATTCCTTGCGGTCCGAATGGGCCGAACCCGCTCGTCTGGCTAAGATCG
GCCGCAGCGATCGCATCCATGGCCTCCGCGACCGGCTGCAGAACAGCGGGCAGTTCGGTTTCAGGCAGGT
CTTGCAACGTGACACCCTGTGCACGGCGGGAGATGCAATAGGTCAGGCTCTCGCTGAATTCCCCAATGTC
AAGCACTTCCGGAATCGGGAGCGCGGCCGATGCAAAGTGCCGATAAACATAACGATCTTTGTAGAAACCA
TCGGCGCAGCTATTTACCCGCAGGACATATCCACGCCCTCCTACATCGAAGCTGAAAGCACGAGATTCTT
CGCCCTCCGAGAGCTGCATCAGGTCGGAGACGCTGTCGAACTTTTCGATCAGAAACTTCTCGACAGACGT
CGCGGTGAGTTCAGGCTTTTTCATATCGGGGTCGTCCTCTCCAAATGAAATGAACTTCCTTATATAGAGG
AAGGGTCTTGCGAAGGATAGTGGGATTGTGCGTCATCCCTTACGTCAGTGGAGATATCACATCAATCCAC
TTGCTTTGAAGACGTGGTTGGAACGTCTTCTTTTTCCACGATGCTCCTCGTGGGTGGGGGTCCATCTTTG
GGACCACTGTCGGCAGAGGCATCTTGAACGATAGCCTTTCCTTTATCGCAATGATGGCATTTGTAGGTGC
CACCTTCCTTTTCTACTGTCCTTTTGATGAAGTGACAGATAGCTGGGCAATGGAATCCGAGGAGGTTTCC
CGATATTACCCTTTGTTGAAAAGTCTCAATAGCCCTTTGGTCTTCTGAGACTGTATCTTTGATATTCTTG
GAGTAGACGAGAGTGTCGTGCTCCACCATGTTGACGGATCTCTAGGACGCGTCGACGCGTCGACGCGTCG
ACGCGTCGACGCGTCCTAGAAGCTAATTCACTGGCCGTCGTTTTACAACGTCGTGACTGGGAAAACCCTG
GCGTTACCCAACTTAATCGCCTTGCAGCACATCCCCCTTTCGCCAGCTGGCGTAATAGCGAAGAGGCCCG
CACCGATCGCCCTTCCCAACAGTTGCGCAGCCTGAATG
[44 nt withheld, positions 8299-8342]
C
[141 nt withheld, positions 8344-8484]
CCTTTGACGTTGGAGTCCACGTTCTTT
[37 nt withheld, positions 8512-8548]
ACCCTATCTCGGGCTATTCTTTTGATTTATAAGGGATTTTGCCGATTTCGGAACCACCATCAAACAGGAT
TTTCGCCTGCTGGGGCAAACCAGCGTGGACCGCTTGCTGCAACTCTCTCAGGGCCAGGCGGTGAAGGGCA
ATCAGCTGTTGCCCGTCTCACTGGTGAAAAGAAAAACCACCCCAGTACATTAAAAACGTCCGCAATGTGT
TATTAAGTTGTCTAAGCGTCAATTTGTTTACACCACAATATATCCTGCCACCAGCCAGCCAACAGCTCCC
CGACCGGCAGCTCGGCACAAAATCACCACTCGATACAGGCAGCCCATCAGTCCGGGACGGCGTCAGCGGG
AGAGCCGTTGTAAGGCGGCAGACTTTGCTCATGTTACCGATGCTATTCGGAAGAACGGCAACTAAGCTGC
CGGGTTTGAAACACGGATGATCTCGCGGAGGGTAGCATGTTGATTGTAACGATGACAGAGCGTTGCTGCC
TGTGATCAAATATCATCTCCCTCGCAGAGATCCGAATTATCAGCCTTCTTATTCATTTCTCGCTTAACCG
TGACAGGCTGTCGATCTTGAGAACTATGCCGACATAATAGGAAATCGCTGGATAAAGCCGCTGAGGAAGC
TGAGTGGCGCTATTTCTTTAGAAGTGAACGTTGACGATATCAACTCCCCTATCCATTGCTCACCGAATGG
TACAGGTCGGGGACCCGAAGTTCCGACTGTCGGCCTGATGCATCCCCGGCTGATCGACCCCAGATCTGGG
GCTGAGAAAGCCCAGTAAGGAAACAACTGTAGGTTCGAGTCGCGAGATCCCCCGGAACCAAAGGAAGTAG
GTTAAACCCGCTCCGATCAGGCCGAGCCACGCCAGGCCGAGAACATTGGTTCCTGTAGGCATCGGGATTG
GCGGATCAAACACTAAAGCTACTGGAACGAGCAGAAGTCCTCCGGCCGCCAGTTGCCAGGCGGTAAAGGT
GAGCAGAGGCACGGGAGGTTGCCACTTGCGGGTCAGCACGGTTCCGAACGCCATGGAAACCGCCCCCGCC
AGGCCCGCTGCGACGCCGACAGGATCTAGCGCTGCGTTTGGTGTCAACACCAACAGCGCCACGCCCGCAG
TTCCGCAAATAGCCCCCAGGACCGCCATCAATCGTATCGGGCTACCTAGCAGAGCGGCAGAGATGAACAC
GACCATCAGCGGCTGCACAGCGCCTACCGTCGCCGCGACCCCGCCCGGCAGGCGGTAGACCGAAATAAAC
AACAAGCTCCAGAATAGCGAAATATTAAGTGCGCCGAGGATGAAGATGCGCATCCACCAGATTCCCGTTG
GAATCTGTCGGACGATCATCACGAGCAATAAACCCGCCGGCAACGCCCGCAGCAGCATACCGGCGACCCC
TCGGCCTCGCTGTTCGGGCTCCACGAAAACGCCGGACAGATGCGCCTTGTGAGCGTCCTTGGGGCCGTCC
TCCTGTTTGAAGACCGACAGCCCAATGATCTCGCCGTCGATGTAGGCGCCGAATGCCACGGCATCTCGCA
ACCGTTCAGCGAACGCCTCCATGGGCTTTTTCTCCTCGTGCTCGTAAACGGACCCGAACATCTCTGGAGC
TTTCTTCAGGGCCGACAATCGGATCTCGCGGAAATCCTGCACGTCGGCCGCTCCAAGCCGTCGAATCTGA
GCCTTAATCACAATTGTCAATTTTAATCCTCTGTTTATCGGCAGTTCGTAGAGCGCGCCGTGCGTCCCGA
GCGATACTGAGCGAAGCAAGTGCGTCGAGCAGTGCCCGCTTGTTCCTGAAATGCCAGTAAAGCGCTGGCT
GCTGAACCCCCAGCCGGAACTGACCCCACAAGGCCCTAGCGTTTGCAATGCACCAGGTCATCATTGACCC
AGGCGTGTTCCACCAGGCCGCTGCCTCGCAACTCTTCGCAGGCTTCGCCGACCTGCTCGCGCCACTTCTT
CACGCGGGTGGAATCCGATCCGCACATGAGGCGGAAGGTTTCCAGCTTGAGCGGGTACGGCTCCCGGTGC
GAGCTGAAATAGTCGAACATCCGTCGGGCCGTCGGCGACAGCTTGCGGTACTTCTCCCATATGAATTTCG
TGTAGTGGTCGCCAGCAAACAGCACGACGATTTCCTCGTCGATCAGGACCTGGCAACGGGACGTTTTCTT
GCCACGGTCCAGGACGCGGAAGCGGTGCAGCAGCGACACCGATTCCAGGTGCCCAACGCGGTCGGACGTG
AAGCCCATCGCCGTCGCCTGTAGGCGCGACAGGCATTCCTCGGCCTTCGTGTAATACCGGCCATTGATCG
ACCAGCCCAGGTCCTGGCAAAGCTCGTAGAACGTGAAGGTGATCGGCTCGCCGATAGGGGTGCGCTTCGC
GTACTCCAACACCTGCTGCCACACCAGTTCGTCATCGTCGGCCCGCAGCTCGACGCCGGTGTAGGTGATC
TTCACGTCCTTGTTGACGTGGAAAATGACCTTGTTTTGCAGCGCCTCGCGCGGGATTTTCTTGTTGCGCG
TGGTGAACAGGGCAGAGCGGGCCGTGTCGTTTGGCATCGCTCGCATCGTGTCCGGCCACGGCGCAATATC
GAACAAGGAAAGCTGCATTTCCTTGATCTGCTGCTTCGTGTGTTTCAGCAACGCGGCCTGCTTGGCCTCG
CTGACCTGTTTTGCCAGGTCCTCGCCGGCGGTTTTTCGCTTCTTGGTCGTCATAGTTCCTCGCGTGTCGA
TGGTCATCGACTTCGCCAAACCTGCCGCCTCCTGTTCGAGACGACGCGAACGCTCCACGGCGGCCGATGG
CGCGGGCAGGGCAGGGGGAGCCAGTTGCACGCTGTCGCGCTCGATCTTGGCCGTAGCTTGCTGGACCATC
GAGCCGACGGACTGGAAGGTTTCGCGGGGCGCACGCATGACGGTGCGGCTTGCGATGGTTTCGGCATCCT
CGGCGGAAAACCCCGCGTCGATCAGTTCTTGCCTGTATGCCTTCCGGTCAAACGTCCGATTCATTCACCC
TCCTTGCGGGATTGCCCCGACTCACGCCGGGGCAATGTGCCCTTATTCCTGATTTGACCCGCCTGGTGCC
TTGGTGTCCAGATAATCCACCTTATCGGCAATGAAGTCGGTCCCGTAGACCGTCTGGCCGTCCTTCTCGT
ACTTGGTATTCCGAATCTTGCCCTGCACGAATACCAGCGACCCCTTGCCCAAATACTTGCCGTGGGCCTC
GGCCTGAGAGCCAAAACACTTGATGCGGAAGAAGTCGGTGCGCTCCTGCTTGTCGCCGGCATCGTTGCGC
CACATCTAGGTACTAAAACAATTCATCCAGTAAAATATAATATTTTATTTTCTCCCAATCAGGCTTGATC
CCCAGTAAGTCAAAAAATAGCTCGACATACTGTTCTTCCCCGATATCCTCCCTGATCGACCGGACGCAGA
AGGCAATGTCATACCACTTGTCCGCCCTGCCGCTTCTCCCAAGATCAATAAAGCCACTTACTTTGCCATC
TTTCACAAAGATGTTGCTGTCTCCCAGGTCGCCGTGGGAAAAGACAAGTTCCTCTTCGGGCTTTTCCGTC
TTTAAAAAATCATACAGCTCGCGCGGATCTTTAAATGGAGTGTCTTCTTCCCAGTTTTCGCAATCCACAT
CGGCCAGATCGTTATTCAGTAAGTAATCCAATTCGGCTAAGCGGCTGTCTAAGCTATTCGTATAGGGACA
ATCCGATATGTCGATGGAGTGAAAGAGCCTGATGCACTCCGCATACAGCTCGATAATCTTTTCAGGGCTT
TGTTCATCTTCATACTCTTCCGAGCAAAGGACGCCATCGGCCTCACTCATGAGCAGATTGCTCCAGCCAT
CATGCCGTTCAAAGTGCAGGACCTTTGGAACAGGCAGCTTTCCTTCCAGCCATAGCATCATGTCCTTTTC
CCGTTCCACATCATAGGTGGTCCCTTTATACCGGCTGTCCGTCATTTTTAAATATAGGTTTTCATTTTCT
CCCACCAGCTTATATACCTTAGCAGGAGACATTCCTTCCGTATCTTTTACGCAGCGGTATTTTTCGATCA
GTTTTTTCAATTCCGGTGATATTCTCATTTTAGCCATTTATTATTTCCTTCCTCTTTTCTACAGTATTTA
AAGATACCCCAAGAAGCTAATTATAACAAGACGAACTCCAATTCACTGTTCCTTGCATTCTAAAACCTTA
AATACCAGAAAACAGCTTTTTCAAAGTTGTTTTCAAAGTTGGCGTATAACATAGTATCGACGGAGCCGAT
TTTGAAACCACAATTATGGGTGATGCTGCCAACTTACTGATTTAGTGTATGATGGTGTTTTTGAGGTGCT
CCAGTGGCTTCTGTTTCTATCAGCTGTCCCTCCTGTTCAGCTACTGACGGGGTGGTGCGTAACGGCAAAA
GCACCGCCGGACATCAGCGCTATCTCTGCTCTCACTGCCGTAAAACATGGCAACTGCAGTTCACTTACAC
CGCTTCTCAACCCGGTACGCACCAGAAAATCATTGATATGGCCATGAATGGCGTTGGATGCCGGGCAACA
GCCCGCATTATGGGCGTTGGCCTCAACACGATTTTACGTCACTTAAAAAACTCAGGCCGCAGTCGGTAAC
CTCGCGCATACAGCCGGGCAGTGACGTCATCGTCTGCGCGGAAATGGACGAACAGTGGGGCTATGTCGGG
GCTAAATCGCGCCAGCGCTGGCTGTTTTACGCGTATGACAGTCTCCGGAAGACGGTTGTTGCGCACGTAT
TCGGTGAACGCACTATGGCGACGCTGGGGCGTCTTATGAGCCTGCTGTCACCCTTTGACGTGGTGATATG
GATGACGGATGGCTGGCCGCTGTATGAATCCCGCCTGAAGGGAAAGCTGCACGTAATCAGCAAGCGATAT
ACGCAGCGAATTGAGCGGCATAACCTGAATCTGAGGCAGCACCTGGCACGGCTGGGACGGAAGTCGCTGT
CGTTCTCAAAATCGGTGGAGCTGCATGACAAAGTCATCGGGCATTATCTGAACATAAAACACTATCAATA
AGTTGGAGTCATTACCCAATTATGATAGAATTTACAAGCTATAAGGTTATTGTCCTGGGTTTCAAGCATT
AGTCCATGCAAGTTTTTATGCTTTGCCCATTCTATAGATATATTGATAAGCGCGCTGCCTATGCCTTGCC
CCCTGAAATCCTTACATACGGCGATATCTTCTATATAAAAGATATATTATCTTATCAGTATTGTCAATAT
ATTCAAGGCAATCTGCCTCCTCATCCTCTTCATCCTCTTCGTCTTGGTAGCTTTTTAAATATGGCGCTTC
ATAGAGTAATTCTGTAAAGGTCCAATTCTCGTTTTCATACCTCGGTATAATCTTACCTATCACCTCAAAT
GGTTCGCTGGGTTTATCGCACCCCCGAACACGAGCACGGCACCCGCGACCACTATGCCAAGAATGCCCAA
GGTAAAAATTGCCGGCCCCGCCATGAAGTCCGTGAATGCCCCGACGGCCGAAGTGAAGGGCAGGCCGCCA
CCCAGGCCGCCGCCCTCACTGCCCGGCACCTGGTCGCTGAATGTCGATGCCAGCACCTGCGGCACGTCAA
TGCTTCCGGGCGTCGCGCTCGGGCTGATCGCCCATCCCGTTACTGCCCCGATCCCGGCAATGGCAAGGAC
TGCCAGCGCTGCCATTTTTGGGGTGAGGCCGTTCGCGGCCGAGGGGCGCAGCCCCTGGGGGGATGGGAGG
CCCGCGTTAGCGGGCCGGGAGGGTTCGAGAAGGGGGGGCACCCCCCTTCGGCGTGCGCGGTCACGCGCAC
AGGGCGCAGCCCTGGTTAAAAACAAGGTTTATAAATATTGGTTTAAAAGCAGGTTAAAAGACAGGTTAGC
GGTGGCCGAAAAACGGGCGGAAACCCTTGCAAATGCTGGATTTTCTGCCTGTGGACAGCCCCTCAAATGT
CAATAGGTGCGCCCCTCATCTGTCAGCACTCTGCCCCTCAAGTGTCAAGGATCGCGCCCCTCATCTGTCA
GTAGTCGCGCCCCTCAAGTGTCAATACCGCAGGGCACTTATCCCCAGGCTTGTCCACATCATCTGTGGGA
AACTCGCGTAAAATCAGGCGTTTTCGCCGATTTGCGAGGCTGGCCAGCTCCACGTCGCCGGCCGAAATCG
AGCCTGCCCCTCATCTGTCAACGCCGCGCCGGGTGAGTCGGCCCCTCAAGTGTCAACGTCCGCCCCTCAT
CTGTCAGTGAGGGCCAAGTTTTCCGCGAGGTATCCACAACGCCGGCGGCCGCGGTGTCTCGCACACGGCT
TCGACGGCGTTTCTGGCGCGTTTGCAGGGCCATAGACGGCCGCCAGCCCAGCGGCGAGGGCAACCAGCCC
GGTGAGCGTCGGAAAGGCGC
